>Addgene plasmid #198850 | pGL3-MTS-ND1-W86-L14-G1333C-UGI-Puro | addgene full sequence | sequence record 391825 | Addgene NGS Result
ACGCGTTGACATTGATTATTGACTAGTTATTAATAGTAATCAATTACGGGGTCATTAGTTCATAGCCCAT
ATATGGAGTTCCGCGTTACATAACTTACGGTAAATGGCCCGCCTGGCTGACCGCCCAACGACCCCCGCCC
ATTGACGTCAATAATGACGTATGTTCCCATAGTAACGCCAATAGGGACTTTCCATTGACGTCAATGGGTG
GAGTATTTACGGTAAACTGCCCACTTGGCAGTACATCAAGTGTATCATATGCCAAGTACGCCCCCTATTG
ACGTCAATGACGGTAAATGGCCCGCCTGGCATTATGCCCAGTACATGACCTTATGGGACTTTCCTACTTG
GCAGTACATCTACGTATTAGTCATCGCTATTACCATGGTGATGCGGTTTTGGCAGTACATCAATGGGCGT
GGATAGCGGTTTGACTCACGGGGATTTCCAAGTCTCCACCCCATTGACGTCAATGGGAGTTTGTTTTGGC
ACCAAAATCAACGGGACTTTCCAAAATGTCGTAACAACTCCGCCCCATTGACGCAAATGGGCGGTAGGCG
TGTACGGTGGGAGGTCTATATAAGCAGAGCTCTCTGGCTAACTAGAGAACCCACTGCTTACTGGCTTATC
GAAATTAATACGACTCACTATAGGGAGACAAGCTGGCTAGACCATGTTGGGGTTTGTGGGTCGGGTGGCC
GCTGCTCCGGCCTCCGGGGCCTTGCGGAGACTCACCCCTTCAGCGTCGCTGCCCCCAGCTCAGCTCTTAC
TGCGGGCCGCTCCGACGGCGGTCCATCCTGTCAGGGACTATGCGGCGCAAACATCTGAGAGCGGCGGAGG
CGGGAGCCCCGGCGCGGCCGCTGACTACAAGGATGACGACGATAAAGGTAGCGTGGATCTACGCACGCTC
GGCTACAGCCAGCAGCAACAGGAGAAGATCAAACCGAAGGTTCGTTCGACAGTGGCGCAGCACCACGAGG
CACTGGTCGGCCATGGGTTTACACACGCGCACATCGTTGCGCTCAGCCAACACCCGGCAGCGTTAGGGAC
CGTCGCTGTCAAGTATCAGGACATGATCGCAGCGTTGCCAGAGGCGACACACGAAGCGATCGTTGGCGTC
GGCAAACAGTGGTCCGGCGCACGCGCTCTGGAGGCCTTGCTCACGGTGGCGGGAGAGTTGAGAGGTCCAC
CGTTACAGTTGGACACAGGCCAACTTCTCAAGATTGCAAAACGTGGCGGCGTGACCGCAGTGGAGGCAGT
GCATGCATGGCGCAATGCACTGACGGGTGCCCCCCTGAACCTGACCCCGGAGCAGGTGGTGGCCATCGCT
AGTAATGGGGGTGGCAAACAGGCTCTTGAGACTGTTCAGCGCCTTCTACCAGTTCTCTGTCAAGCCCACG
GCCTGACGCCCGAGCAAGTTGTAGCGATTGCTAGTAATATTGGTGGCAAACAGGCTCTTGAGACGGTTCA
GCGCCTCCTTCCAGTTCTCTGTCAAGCCCACGGACTCACCCCAGATCAGGTTGTAGCGATTGCTAGTCAT
GACGGTGGCAAACAGGCTCTTGAAACCGTCCAACGCCTTCTACCAGTTCTCTGTCAAGCCCACGGACTAA
CCCCAGCGCAAGTTGTAGCGATTGCTAGTAATATTGGTGGCAAACAGGCTCTTGAGACGGTTCAGCGCCT
CCTTCCAGTTCTCTGTCAAGCCCACGGACTCACCCCAGATCAAGTGGTAGCGATTGCTAGTCATGACGGT
GGCAAACAGGCTCTTGAAACCGTCCAACGCCTTCTACCAGTTCTCTGTCAAGCCCACGGACTAACCCCAG
CGCAAGTTGTAGCGATTGCTAGTAATGGGGGTGGCAAACAGGCTCTTGAGACTGTTCAGCGCCTTCTACC
AGTTCTCTGTCAAGCCCACGGCCTGACGCCCGAGCAAGTTGTAGCGATTGCTAGTAATATTGGTGGCAAA
CAGGCTCTTGAGACGGTTCAGCGCCTCCTTCCAGTTCTCTGTCAAGCCCACGGACTCACCCCAGATCAAG
TTGTAGCGATTGCTAGTAACAATGGTGGCAAACAGGCTCTTGAAACCGTACAGCGCCTACTGCCAGTTCT
CTGTCAAGCCCACGGTCTGACTCCGGAGCAAGTTGTAGCAATTGCTAGTCATGACGGTGGCAAACAGGCT
CTTGAAACCGTCCAACGCCTTCTACCAGTTCTCTGTCAAGCCCACGGACTAACCCCAGCGCAAGTTGTAG
CGATTGCTAGTAATGGGGGTGGCAAACAGGCTCTTGAGACTGTTCAGCGCCTTCTACCAGTTCTCTGTCA
AGCCCACGGCCTGACGCCCGAGCAAGTTGTAGCGATTGCTAGTCATGACGGTGGCAAACAGGCTCTTGAA
ACCGTCCAACGCCTTCTACCAGTTCTCTGTCAAGCCCACGGACTAACCCCAGCGCAAGTTGTAGCGATTG
CTAGTAATGGGGGTGGCAAACAGGCTCTTGAGACTGTTCAGCGCCTTCTACCAGTTCTCTGTCAAGCCCA
CGGCCTGACGCCCGAGCAAGTTGTAGCGATAGCCAGTAATATTGGTGGCAAACAGGCTCTTGAGACGGTT
CAGCGCCTCCTTCCAGTTCTCTGTCAAGCCCACGGACTCACCCCAGATCAAGTTGTAGCGATTGCAAGTA
ATATTGGCGGCAGGCCGGCGCTGGAGAGCATTGTTGCCCAGTTATCTCGCCCTGATCCGGCGTTGGCCGC
GTTGACCAACGACCACCTCGTCGCCTTGGCCTGCCTCGGCGGACGTCCTGCGCTGGATGCAGTGAAAAAG
GGATTGGGAGGCTCCCCAACCCCCTACCCTAACTATGCCAATGCAGGACACGTGGAGGGACAGAGCGCCC
TGTTCATGCGGGATAACGGCATCTCCGAGGGCCTGGTGTTCCACAACAATCCCGAGGGCACCTGCGGCTT
TTGCGTGAACATGACCGAGACACTGCTGCCCGAGAATGCCAAGATGACAGTGGTGCCACCTGAGGGAGCA
ATCCCTGTGAAGAGAGGCGCCACCGGCGAGACAAAGGTGTTTACCGGCAACTCTAATAGCCCTAAGTCCC
CAACAAAGGGCGGCTGCTCTGGAGGCAGCACCAACCTGTCTGACATCATCGAGAAGGAGACAGGCAAGCA
GCTGGTCATCCAGGAGAGCATCCTGATGCTGCCCGAAGAAGTCGAAGAAGTGATCGGAAACAAGCCTGAG
AGCGATATCCTGGTCCATACCGCCTACGACGAGAGTACCGACGAAAATGTGATGCTGCTGACATCCGACG
CCCCAGAGTATAAGCCCTGGGCTCTGGTCATCCAGGATTCCAACGGAGAGAACAAAATCAAAATGCTGTA
ATCTAGAGGGCCCGTTTAAACCCGCTGATCAGCCTCGACTGTGCCTTCTAGTTGCCAGCCATCTGTTGTT
TGCCCCTCCCCCGTGCCTTCCTTGACCCTGGAAGGTGCCACTCCCACTGTCCTTTCCTAATAAAATGAGG
AAATTGCATCGCATTGTCTGAGTAGGTGTCATTCTATTCTGGGGGGTGGGGTGGGGCAGGACAGCAAGGG
GGAGGATTGGGAAGACAATAGCAGGCATGCTGGGGATGCGGTGGGCTCTATGGCTCGAGGGGGTTGGGGT
TGCGCCTTTTCCAAGGCAGCCCTGGGTTTGCGCAGGGACGCGGCTGCTCTGGGCGTGGTTCCGGGAAACG
CAGCGGCGCCGACCCTGGGACTCGCACATTCTTCACGTCCGTTCGCAGCGTCACCCGGATCTTCGCCGCT
ACCCTTGTGGGCCCCCCGGCGACGCTTCCTGCTCCGCCCCTAAGTCGGGAAGGTTCCTTGCGGTTCGCGG
CGTGCCGGACGTGACAAACGGAAGCCGCACGTCTCACTAGTACCCTCGCAGACGGACAGCGCCAGGGAGC
AATGGCAGCGCGCCGACCGCGATGGGCTGTGGCCAATAGCGGCTGCTCAGCAGGGCGCGCCGAGAGCAGC
GGCCGGGAAGGGGCGGTGCGGGAGGCGGGGTGTGGGGCGGTAGTGTGGGCCCTGTTCCTGCCCGCGCGGT
GTTCCGCATTCTGCAAGCCTCCGGAGCGCACGTCGGCAGTCGGCTCCCTCGTTGACCGAATCACCGACCT
CTCTCCCCAGGGGGATCCACCGGAGCTTACCATGACCGAGTACAAGCCCACGGTGCGCCTCGCCACCCGC
GACGACGTCCCCAGGGCCGTACGCACCCTCGCCGCCGCGTTCGCCGACTACCCCGCCACGCGCCACACCG
TCGATCCGGACCGCCACATCGAGCGGGTCACCGAGCTGCAAGAACTCTTCCTCACGCGCGTCGGGCTCGA
CATCGGCAAGGTGTGGGTCGCGGACGACGGCGCCGCGGTGGCGGTCTGGACCACGCCGGAGAGCGTCGAA
GCGGGGGCGGTGTTCGCCGAGATCGGCCCGCGCATGGCCGAGTTGAGCGGTTCCCGGCTGGCCGCGCAGC
AACAGATGGAAGGCCTCCTGGCGCCGCACCGGCCCAAGGAGCCCGCGTGGTTCCTGGCCACCGTCGGCGT
CTCGCCCGACCACCAGGGCAAGGGTCTGGGCAGCGCCGTCGTGCTCCCCGGAGTGGAGGCGGCCGAGCGC
GCCGGGGTGCCCGCCTTCCTGGAAACCTCCGCGCCCCGCAACCTCCCCTTCTACGAGCGGCTCGGCTTCA
CCGTCACCGCCGACGTCGAGGTGCCCGAAGGACCGCGCACCTGGTGCATGACCCGCAAGCCCGGTGCCTG
ACGCCCGCCCCACGACCCGCAGCGCCCGACCGAAAGGAGCGCACGACCCCATGCATCGGTACCTTTAAGA
CCAATGACTTACAAGGCAGCTGTAGATCTTAGCCACTTTCTAGAGTCGGGGCGGCCGGCCGCTTCGAGCA
GACATGATAAGATACATTGATGAGTTTGGACAAACCACAACTAGAATGCAGTGAAAAAAATGCTTTATTT
GTGAAATTTGTGATGCTATTGCTTTATTTGTAACCATTATAAGCTGCAATAAACAAGTTAACAACAACAA
TTGCATTCATTTTATGTTTCAGGTTCAGGGGGAGGTGTGGGAGGTTTTTTAAAGCAAGTAAAACCTCTAC
AAATGTGGTAAAATCGATAAGGATCCGTCGACCGATGCCCTTGAGAGCCTTCAACCCAGTCAGCTCCTTC
CGGTGGGCGCGGGGCATGACTATCGTCGCCGCACTTATGACTGTCTTCTTTATCATGCAACTCGTAGGAC
AGGTGCCGGCAGCGCTCTTCCGCTTCCTCGCTCACTGACTCGCTGCGCTCGGTCGTTCGGCTGCGGCGAG
CGGTATCAGCTCACTCAAAGGCGGTAATACGGTTATCCACAGAATCAGGGGATAACGCAGGAAAGAACAT
GTGAGCAAAAGGCCAGCAAAAGGCCAGGAACCGTAAAAAGGCCGCGTTGCTGGCGTTTTTCCATAGGCTC
CGCCCCCCTGACGAGCATCACAAAAATCGACGCTCAAGTCAGAGGTGGCGAAACCCGACAGGACTATAAA
GATACCAGGCGTTTCCCCCTGGAAGCTCCCTCGTGCGCTCTCCTGTTCCGACCCTGCCGCTTACCGGATA
CCTGTCCGCCTTTCTCCCTTCGGGAAGCGTGGCGCTTTCTCATAGCTCACGCTGTAGGTATCTCAGTTCG
GTGTAGGTCGTTCGCTCCAAGCTGGGCTGTGTGCACGAACCCCCCGTTCAGCCCGACCGCTGCGCCTTAT
CCGGTAACTATCGTCTTGAGTCCAACCCGGTAAGACACGACTTATCGCCACTGGCAGCAGCCACTGGTAA
CAGGATTAGCAGAGCGAGGTATGTAGGCGGTGCTACAGAGTTCTTGAAGTGGTGGCCTAACTACGGCTAC
ACTAGAAGAACAGTATTTGGTATCTGCGCTCTGCTGAAGCCAGTTACCTTCGGAAAAAGAGTTGGTAGCT
CTTGATCCGGCAAACAAACCACCGCTGGTAGCGGTGGTTTTTTTGTTTGCAAGCAGCAGATTACGCGCAG
AAAAAAAGGATCTCAAGAAGATCCTTTGATCTTTTCTACGGGGTCTGACGCTCAGTGGAACGAAAACTCA
CGTTAAGGGATTTTGGTCATGAGATTATCAAAAAGGATCTTCACCTAGATCCTTTTAAATTAAAAATGAA
GTTTTAAATCAATCTAAAGTATATATGAGTAAACTTGGTCTGACAGTTACCAATGCTTAATCAGTGAGGC
ACCTATCTCAGCGATCTGTCTATTTCGTTCATCCATAGTTGCCTGACTCCCCGTCGTGTAGATAACTACG
ATACGGGAGGGCTTACCATCTGGCCCCAGTGCTGCAATGATACCGCGGGACCCACGCTCACCGGCTCCAG
ATTTATCAGCAATAAACCAGCCAGCCGGAAGGGCCGAGCGCAGAAGTGGTCCTGCAACTTTATCCGCCTC
CATCCAGTCTATTAATTGTTGCCGGGAAGCTAGAGTAAGTAGTTCGCCAGTTAATAGTTTGCGCAACGTT
GTTGCCATTGCTACAGGCATCGTGGTGTCACGCTCGTCGTTTGGTATGGCTTCATTCAGCTCCGGTTCCC
AACGATCAAGGCGAGTTACATGATCCCCCATGTTGTGCAAAAAAGCGGTTAGCTCCTTCGGTCCTCCGAT
CGTTGTCAGAAGTAAGTTGGCCGCAGTGTTATCACTCATGGTTATGGCAGCACTGCATAATTCTCTTACT
GTCATGCCATCCGTAAGATGCTTTTCTGTGACTGGTGAGTACTCAACCAAGTCATTCTGAGAATAGTGTA
TGCGGCGACCGAGTTGCTCTTGCCCGGCGTCAATACGGGATAATACCGCGCCACATAGCAGAACTTTAAA
AGTGCTCATCATTGGAAAACGTTCTTCGGGGCGAAAACTCTCAAGGATCTTACCGCTGTTGAGATCCAGT
TCGATGTAACCCACTCGTGCACCCAACTGATCTTCAGCATCTTTTACTTTCACCAGCGTTTCTGGGTGAG
CAAAAACAGGAAGGCAAAATGCCGCAAAAAAGGGAATAAGGGCGACACGGAAATGTTGAATACTCATACT
CTTCCTTTTTCAATATTATTGAAGCATTTATCAGGGTTATTGTCTCATGAGCGGATACATATTTGAATGT
ATTTAGAAAAATAAACAAATAGGGGTTCCGCGCACATTTCCCCGAAAAGTGCCACCTG
Features (pLannotate 1.2.2; 18 found; start..end, strand, type, name):
      8..387     +  enhancer       CMV enhancer: human cytomegalovirus immediate early enhancer
    388..591     +  promoter       CMV promoter: human cytomegalovirus (CMV) immediate early promoter
    587..620     +  LTR            5' LTR (truncated) (fragment): truncated 5' long terminal repeat (LTR) from HIV-1
    636..654     +  promoter       T7 promoter: promoter for bacteriophage T7 RNA polymerase
    698..1402    +  CDS            avrXa10 (fragment): AVX10_XANOO - Experimental evidence at protein level: Swiss-Prot protein existence level 1. Avirulence protein. Induces the hypersensitive response (HR)in rice plants carrying the resistance gene Xa10. Activity depends on the presence of the core repeat domains; replacement with repeat domains from other proteins (AvrBs3 of X.euvesicatoria (AC P14727) or AvrXa7 of this organism) does not elicit the HR. Probably acts as a transcription factor in its host plant (rice) to induce plant resistance or disease. From Xanthomonas oryzae pv. oryzae.
   2687..2818    +  CDS            avrBs3 (fragment): AVRB3_XANEU - Experimental evidence at protein level: Swiss-Prot protein existence level 1. Avirulence protein. Acts as a transcription factor in C.annuum plants. In susceptible plants lacking the Bs3 resistance gene induces expression of a number of genes, including genes homologous to a family of auxin-induced genes, alpha-expansin genes, pectate lyase, anthocyanidin glucoside rhamnosyl transferase and at least one transcription factor, UPA20. Their expression leads to plant hypertrophy in mesophyll cells, probably mainly mediated by UPA20 (PubMed:17962565). In resistant plants induces the h
   2810..3097    +  CDS            dddA (fragment): DDDA_BURC1 - Experimental evidence at protein level: Swiss-Prot protein existence level 1. Toxic component of a toxin-immunity protein module, which functions as a cellular contact-dependent growth inhibition (CDI) system. CDI modules allow bacteria to communicate with and inhibit the growth of closely related neighboring bacteria in a contact-dependent fashion. Bacteria that have this module inhibit or kill bacteria without it, giving them a growth advantage. Probably specifically inhibited by cognate immunity protein DddI (Probable). The C-terminal 163 residue fragment has double-stranded DN
   3110..3358    +  CDS            UGI: UNGI_BPPB2 - Experimental evidence at protein level: Swiss-Prot protein existence level 1. This protein binds specifically and reversibly to the host uracil-DNA glycosylase, preventing removal of uracil residues from PBS2 DNA by the host uracil-excision repair system. From Bacillus phage PBS2 (Bacteriophage PBS2).
   3399..3623    +  polyA_signal   bGH poly(A) signal: bovine growth hormone polyadenylation signal
   3630..4140    +  promoter       hPGK promoter: human phosphoglycerate kinase 1 promoter
   4162..4761    +  CDS            PuroR (fragment): puromycin N-acetyltransferase; pac from Streptomyces; confers resistance to puromycin
   4804..4872    +  CDS            nef (fragment): NEF_HV1Z2 - Experimental evidence at protein level: Swiss-Prot protein existence level 1. Extracellular Nef protein targets CD4(+) T-lymphocytes for apoptosis by interacting with CXCR4 surface receptors. From Human immunodeficiency virus type 1 group M subtype D (isolate Z2/CDC-Z34) (HIV-1).
   4908..5029    -  polyA_signal   SV40 poly(A) signal: SV40 polyadenylation signal
   5052..5120    -  CDS            large T antigen (fragment): large T antigen from SV40 (simian virus 40)
   5136..5268    +  CDS            TcR (fragment): tetracycline efflux protein; tet; confers resistance to tetracycline
   5448..6036    -  rep_origin     ori: high-copy-number ColE1/pMB1/pBR322/pUC origin of replication
   6207..7067    -  CDS            AmpR: β-lactamase; bla; confers resistance to ampicillin, carbenicillin, and related antibiotics
   7068..7172    -  promoter       AmpR promoter: bla
