[The description below was written by a language model from this plasmid's Addgene catalogue record and pLannotate feature annotations shown in this document.]
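Description:
pGL3-MTS-ND1-W86-L14-G1333C-UGI-Puro is a mammalian expression plasmid on a pGL3 backbone that encodes one half of a DddA-derived cytosine base editor (DdCBE) pair directed at the rat mitochondrial ND1 gene. It is maintained in E. coli as a high-copy plasmid through a ColE1/pUC-type origin and is selected with ampicillin via the β-lactamase gene.

The editor is driven by the CMV immediate-early enhancer and promoter, with a T7 promoter just upstream of the coding region, and is terminated by a bGH polyadenylation signal. The annotated open reading frame begins with TAL effector N-terminal sequence (matched to avrXa10) and resumes with TAL effector C-terminal sequence (matched to avrBs3). The unannotated stretch between them presumably holds the custom RVD repeat array that recognises the ND1 target, an array the depositor notes makes the plasmid difficult to sequence by NGS. Fused downstream are a fragment of the DddA double-stranded DNA cytidine deaminase, which by the construct name is the C-terminal half of the G1333 split, and a uracil glycosylase inhibitor (UGI) that blocks uracil excision so the C-to-T change is retained. The name also indicates a mitochondrial targeting sequence, although the feature table does not annotate one. A separate hPGK promoter drives a puromycin resistance gene for enrichment of transfected cells. Short hits to HIV-1 LTR, nef, SV40 large T antigen and TcR appear to be backbone remnants.

The stated purpose is to ablate the ND1 protein in rat C6 cells by converting the Trp86 codon TGA to the stop codon TAA in mtDNA. A split deaminase half is inactive alone, so the plasmid would be used with a partner TALE construct carrying the complementary DddA half.
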