Addgene plasmid #198850: pGL3-MTS-ND1-W86-L14-G1333C-UGI-Puro
Purpose: Employ DdCBE-mediated mtDNA editing to ablate mtProtein(ND1) by swapping Trp codon TGA with stop codon TAA in C6 cells
Depositing lab: Bin Shen. Depositing organization: Nanjing Medical University. Publication: A conditional knockout rat resource of mitochondrial protein-coding genes via a DdCBE-induced premature stop codon. Tan L, Qi X, Kong W, Jin J, Lu D, Zhang X, Wang Y, Wang S, Dong W, Shi X, Chen W, Wang J, Li K, Xie Y, Gao L, Guan F, Gao K, Li C, Wang C, Hu Z, Zhang L, Guo X, Shen B, Ma Y. Sci Adv. 2023 Apr 14;9(15):eadf2695. doi: 10.1126/sciadv.adf2695. Epub 2023 Apr 14. PubMed 37058569.
Backbone
  Vector backbone: pGL3
  Vector type: Mammalian Expression
Growth in bacteria
  Bacterial resistance: Ampicillin, 100 μg/mL
  Growth temperature: 37°C
  Growth strain: DH5alpha
  Copy number: High Copy
Gene/Insert
  Gene/Insert name: ND1-W86-L14 TALEN
  Species: R. norvegicus (rat)
  Cloning method: Gibson Cloning
Terms and licenses: Academic/Nonprofit Terms; Industry Terms: Not Available to Industry
Depositor comments: These plasmids may not be suitable for sequencing with NGS, because they contain RVD array. In our lab, we perform Sanger sequencing using the following primers: RVD seq Fwd TGACCGCAGTGGAGGCAGTG; RVD seq Rev TTCACTGCATCCAGCGCAGG
How to cite: pGL3-MTS-ND1-W86-L14-G1333C-UGI-Puro was a gift from Bin Shen (Addgene plasmid # 198850 ; http://n2t.net/addgene:198850 ; RRID:Addgene_198850)
